>Addgene plasmid #71878 | Mutant ornithine transcarbamylase aa 30-114 deleted (OTC-delta) | addgene full sequence | sequence record 135122 | Addgene assembled full plasmid sequence
GTCGACATTGATTATTGACTAGTTATTAATAGTAATCAATTACGGGGTCATTAGTTCATAGCCCATATAT
GGAGTTCCGCGTTACATAACTTACGGTAAATGGCCCGCCTGGCTGACCGCCCAACGACCCCCGCCCATTG
ACGTCAATAATGACGTATGTTCCCATAGTAACGCCAATAGGGACTTTCCATTGACGTCAATGGGTGGACT
ATTTACGGTAAACTGCCCACTTGGCAGTACATCAAGTGTATCATATGCCAAGTACGCCCCCTATTGACGT
CAATGACGGTAAATGGCCCGCCTGGCATTATGCCCAGTACATGACCTTATGGGACTTTCCTACTTGGCAG
TACATCTACGTATTAGTCATCGCTATTACCATGGGTCGAGGTGAGCCCCACGTTCTGCTTCACTCTCCCC
ATCTCCCCCCCCTCCCCACCCCCAATTTTGTATTTATTTATTTTTTAATTATTTTGTGCAGCGATGGGGG
CGGGGGGGGGGGGGGCGCGCGCCAGGCGGGGCGGGGCGGGGCGAGGGGCGGGGCGGGGCGAGGCGGAGAG
GTGCGGCGGCAGCCAATCAGAGCGGCGCGCTCCGAAAGTTTCCTTTTATGGCGAGGCGGCGGCGGCGGCG
GCCCTATAAAAAGCGAAGCGCGCGGCGGGCGGGAGTCGCTGCGTTGCCTTCGCCCCGTGCCCCGCTCCGC
GCCGCCTCGCGCCGCCCGCCCCGGCTCTGACTGACCGCGTTACTCCCACAGGTGAGCGGGCGGGACGGCC
CTTCTCCTCCGGGCTGTAATTAGCGCTTGGTTTAATGACGGCTCGTTTCTTTTCTGTGGCTGCGTGAAAG
CCTTAAAGGGCTCCGGGAGGGCCCTTTGTGCGGGGGGGAGCGGCTCGGGGGGTGCGTGCGTGTGTGTGTG
CGTGGGGAGCGCCGCGTGCGGCCCGCGCTGCCCGGCGGCTGTGAGCGCTGCGGGCGCGGCGCGGGGCTTT
GTGCGCTCCGCGTGTGCGCGAGGGGAGCGCGGCCGGGGGCGGTGCCCCGCGGTGCGGGGGGGCTGCGAGG
GGAACAAAGGCTGCGTGCGGGGTGTGTGCGTGGGGGGGTGAGCAGGGGGTGTGGGCGCGGCGGTCGGGCT
GTAACCCCCCCCTGCACCCCCCTCCCCGAGTTGCTGAGCACGGCCCGGCTTCGGGTGCGGGGCTCCGTGC
GGGGCGTGGCGCGGGGCTCGCCGTGCCGGGCGGGGGGTGGCGGCAGGTGGGGGTGCCGGGCGGGGCGGGG
CCGCCTCGGGCCGGGGAGGGCTCGGGGGAGGGGCGCGGCGGCCCCGGAGCGCCGGCGGCTGTCGAGGCGC
GGCGAGCCGCAGCCATTGCCTTTTATGGTAATCGTGCGAGAGGGCGCAGGGACTTCCTTTGTCCCAAATC
TGGCGGAGCCGAAATCTGGGAGGCGCCGCCGCACCCCCTCTAGCGGGCGCGGGCGAAGCGGTGCGGCGCC
GGCAGGAAGGAAATGGGCGGGGAGGGCCTTCGTGCGTCGCCGCGCCGCCGTCCCCTTCTCCATCTCCAGC
CTCGGGGCTGCCGCAGGGGGACGGCTGCCTTCGGGGGGGACGGGGCAGGGCGGGGTTCGGCTTCTGGCGT
GTGACCGGCGGCTCTAGAGCCTCTGCTAACCATGTTCATGCCTTCTTCTTTTTCCTACAGCTCCTGGGCA
ACGTGCTGGTTATTGTGCTGTCTCATCATTTTGGCAAAGAATTCGGGATCCCCTCTGCAACTGAAAGCAT
TCTTAGCTTGCCAGTGGCCCCCACTGCCTGCCTGCCTGCGGAACTCTCTAGACCATAGATTCCTCCTCCA
CTCTAGCAAGAGAAGATGCTGTCTAATTTGAGGATCCTGCTCAACAAGGCAGCTCTTAGAAAGGCTCACA
CTTCCATGGTTCGAAATTTTCGGTATGGGAAGCCAGTCCAGAGTCAAGTACAGCTGAAAGGCCGTGACCT
CCTCACCCTGAAGAACTTCACAGGAGAGGAGATTCAGTACATGCTATGGCTCTCTGCAGATCTGGACATC
CTGGCTAAGGAAGCAACCATCCCAATTGTCAACGGACTGTCAGACCTGTATCATCCTATCCAGATCCTGG
CTGATTACCTTACACTCCAGGAACACTATGGCTCTCTCAAAGGTCTCACCCTCAGCTGGATAGGAGATGG
GAACAATATCCTGCACTCCATCATGATGAGTGCTGCAAAATTCGGGATGCACCTTCAAGCAGCTACTCCA
AAGGGTTATGAGCCAGATCCTAATATAGTCAAGCTAGCAGAGCAGTATGCCAAGGAGAATGGTACCAGGT
TGTCAATGACAAATGATCCACTGGAAGCAGCACGTGGAGGCAATGTATTAATTACAGATACTTGGATAAG
CATGGGACAAGAGGATGAGAAGAAAAAGCGTCTTCAAGCTTTCCAAGGTTACCAGGTTACAATGAAGACT
GCTAAAGTGGCTGCGTCTGACTGGACGTTTTTACACTGCTTGCCTAGAAAGCCAGAAGAAGTAGATGATG
AAGTGTTTTATTCTCCGCGGTCATTAGTGTTCCCAGAGGCAGAAAATAGAAAGTGGACAATCATGGCTGT
CATGGTATCCCTGCTGACAGACTACTCACCTGTGCTCCAGAAGCCAAAGTTCTGATGCCTGTCAAGAGGA
CGAAAAACCCAAAAGACAAAAAAATCTGTTCTTTAGCAGCAGAATAAGTCAGTTTATGTAGAAAAGAGAA
GAATTGAAATTGTAAACACATCCCTAGTGCGTGATATAATTATGTAATTGCTTTGCTATTGTGAGAATTG
CTTAAAGCTTTTAGTTTAAGTGCTGGGCATTTTATTATCCTGCTTGACTTGACTTAAGCACTCTCTTCAA
TTCACAACTTCTGAATGATATTTGGGTTTCATATTAATTATCATACACATTTCCTTCCACTAAGCATTAA
ACACTATGCTTACAATGCATACCATCTAAGTCATTAAATGTAATCCATGCTTATTACCTTAAAAAAAAAA
AAACCCGAATTCACTCCTCAGGTGCAGGCTGCCTATCAGAAGGTGGTGGCTGGTGTGGCCAATGCCCTGG
CTCACAAATACCACTGAGATCTTTTTCCCTCTGCCAAAAATTATGGGGACATCATGAAGCCCCTTGAGCA
TCTGACTTCTGGCTAATAAAGGAAATTTATTTTCATTGCAATAGTGTGTTGGAATTTTTTGTGTCTCTCA
CTCGGAAGGACATATGGGAGGGCAAATCATTTAAAACATCAGAATGAGTATTTGGTTTAGAGTTTGGCAA
CATATGCCATATGCTGGCTGCCATGAACAAAGGTGGCTATAAAGAGGTCATCAGTATATGAAACAGCCCC
CTGCTGTCCATTCCTTATTCCATAGAAAAGCCTTGACTTGAGGTTAGATTTTTTTTATATTTTGTTTTGT
GTTATTTTTTTCTTTAACATCCCTAAAATTTTCCTTACATGTTTTACTAGCCAGATTTTTCCTCCTCTCC
TGACTACTCCCAGTCATAGCTGTCCCTCTTCTCTTATGAAGATCCCTCGACCTGCAGCCCAAGCTTGGCG
TAATCATGGTCATAGCTGTTTCCTGTGTGAAATTGTTATCCGCTCACAATTCCACACAACATACGAGCCG
GAAGCATAAAGTGTAAAGCCTGGGGTGCCTAATGAGTGAGCTAACTCACATTAATTGCGTTGCGCTCACT
GCCCGCTTTCCAGTCGGGAAACCTGTCGTGCCAGCGGATCCGCATCTCAATTAGTCAGCAACCATAGTCC
CGCCCCTAACTCCGCCCATCCCGCCCCTAACTCCGCCCAGTTCCGCCCATTCTCCGCCCCATGGCTGACT
AATTTTTTTTATTTATGCAGAGGCCGAGGCCGCCTCGGCCTCTGAGCTATTCCAGAAGTAGTGAGGAGGC
TTTTTTGGAGGCCTAGGCTTTTGCAAAAAGCTAACTTGTTTATTGCAGCTTATAATGGTTACAAATAAAG
CAATAGCATCACAAATTTCACAAATAAAGCATTTTTTTCACTGCATTCTAGTTGTGGTTTGTCCAAACTC
ATCAATGTATCTTATCATGTCTGGATCCGCTGCATTAATGAATCGGCCAACGCGCGGGGAGAGGCGGTTT
GCGTATTGGGCGCTCTTCCGCTTCCTCGCTCACTGACTCGCTGCGCTCGGTCGTTCGGCTGCGGCGAGCG
GTATCAGCTCACTCAAAGGCGGTAATACGGTTATCCACAGAATCAGGGGATAACGCAGGAAAGAACATGT
GAGCAAAAGGCCAGCAAAAGGCCAGGAACCGTAAAAAGGCCGCGTTGCTGGCGTTTTTCCATAGGCTCCG
CCCCCCTGACGAGCATCACAAAAATCGACGCTCAAGTCAGAGGTGGCGAAACCCGACAGGACTATAAAGA
TACCAGGCGTTTCCCCCTGGAAGCTCCCTCGTGCGCTCTCCTGTTCCGACCCTGCCGCTTACCGGATACC
TGTCCGCCTTTCTCCCTTCGGGAAGCGTGGCGCTTTCTCAATGCTCACGCTGTAGGTATCTCAGTTCGGT
GTAGGTCGTTCGCTCCAAGCTGGGCTGTGTGCACGAACCCCCCGTTCAGCCCGACCGCTGCGCCTTATCC
GGTAACTATCGTCTTGAGTCCAACCCGGTAAGACACGACTTATCGCCACTGGCAGCAGCCACTGGTAACA
GGATTAGCAGAGCGAGGTATGTAGGCGGTGCTACAGAGTTCTTGAAGTGGTGGCCTAACTACGGCTACAC
TAGAAGGACAGTATTTGGTATCTGCGCTCTGCTGAAGCCAGTTACCTTCGGAAAAAGAGTTGGTAGCTCT
TGATCCGGCAAACAAACCACCGCTGGTAGCGGTGGTTTTTTTGTTTGCAAGCAGCAGATTACGCGCAGAA
AAAAAGGATCTCAAGAAGATCCTTTGATCTTTTCTACGGGGTCTGACGCTCAGTGGAACGAAAACTCACG
TTAAGGGATTTTGGTCATGAGATTATCAAAAAGGATCTTCACCTAGATCCTTTTAAATTAAAAATGAAGT
TTTAAATCAATCTAAAGTATATATGAGTAAACTTGGTCTGACAGTTACCAATGCTTAATCAGTGAGGCAC
CTATCTCAGCGATCTGTCTATTTCGTTCATCCATAGTTGCCTGACTCCCCGTCGTGTAGATAACTACGAT
ACGGGAGGGCTTACCATCTGGCCCCAGTGCTGCAATGATACCGCGAGACCCACGCTCACCGGCTCCAGAT
TTATCAGCAATAAACCAGCCAGCCGGAAGGGCCGAGCGCAGAAGTGGTCCTGCAACTTTATCCGCCTCCA
TCCAGTCTATTAATTGTTGCCGGGAAGCTAGAGTAAGTAGTTCGCCAGTTAATAGTTTGCGCAACGTTGT
TGCCATTGCTACAGGCATCGTGGTGTCACGCTCGTCGTTTGGTATGGCTTCATTCAGCTCCGGTTCCCAA
CGATCAAGGCGAGTTACATGATCCCCCATGTTGTGCAAAAAAGCGGTTAGCTCCTTCGGTCCTCCGATCG
TTGTCAGAAGTAAGTTGGCCGCAGTGTTATCACTCATGGTTATGGCAGCACTGCATAATTCTCTTACTGT
CATGCCATCCGTAAGATGCTTTTCTGTGACTGGTGAGTACTCAACCAAGTCATTCTGAGAATAGTGTATG
CGGCGACCGAGTTGCTCTTGCCCGGCGTCAATACGGGATAATACCGCGCCACATAGCAGAACTTTAAAAG
TGCTCATCATTGGAAAACGTTCTTCGGGGCGAAAACTCTCAAGGATCTTACCGCTGTTGAGATCCAGTTC
GATGTAACCCACTCGTGCACCCAACTGATCTTCAGCATCTTTTACTTTCACCAGCGTTTCTGGGTGAGCA
AAAACAGGAAGGCAAAATGCCGCAAAAAAGGGAATAAGGGCGACACGGAAATGTTGAATACTCATACTCT
TCCTTTTTCAATATTATTGAAGCATTTATCAGGGTTATTGTCTCATGAGCGGATACATATTTGAATGTAT
TTAGAAAAATAAACAAATAGGGGTTCCGCGCACATTTCCCCGAAAAGTGCCACCTG
Features (pLannotate 1.2.2; 18 found; start..end, strand, type, name):
      4..383     +  enhancer       CMV enhancer: human cytomegalovirus immediate early enhancer
    386..661     +  promoter       chicken β-actin promoter: No description available
    662..1670    +  intron         chimeric intron: chimera between introns from chicken β-actin and rabbit β-globin
   1668..1724    +  CDS            HBB (fragment): HBB_LEPEU - Experimental evidence at protein level: Swiss-Prot protein existence level 1. Involved in oxygen transport from the lung to the various peripheral tissues. From Lepus europaeus (European hare).
   1836..2642    +  CDS            Otc (fragment): OTC_RAT - Experimental evidence at protein level: Swiss-Prot protein existence level 1. Catalyzes the second step of the urea cycle, the condensation of carbamoyl phosphate with L-ornithine to form L-citrulline (PubMed:2290837). The urea cycle ensures the detoxification of ammonia by converting it to urea for excretion (PubMed:2290837). From Rattus norvegicus (Rat).
   3017..3094    +  CDS            HBB (fragment): HBB_PONPY - Experimental evidence at transcript level: Swiss-Prot protein existence level 2. Involved in oxygen transport from the lung to the various peripheral tissues. From Pongo pygmaeus (Bornean orangutan).
   3165..3220    +  polyA_signal   β-globin poly(A) signal: rabbit β-globin polyadenylation signal (Gil and Proudfoot, 1987)
   3603..3619    -  protein_bind   lac operator: The lac repressor binds to the lac operator to inhibit transcription in E. coli. This inhibition can be relieved by adding lactose or isopropyl-β-D-thiogalactopyranoside (IPTG). lac repressor encoded by lacI
   3627..3657    -  promoter       lac promoter: promoter for the E. coli lac operon
   3672..3693    -  protein_bind   CAP binding site: CAP binding activates transcription in the presence of cAMP. E. coli catabolite activator protein
   3706..3745    -  CDS            lacI (fragment): lac repressor; lacI; The lac repressor binds to the lac operator to inhibit transcription in E. coli. This inhibition can be relieved by adding lactose or isopropyl-β-D-thiogalactopyranoside (IPTG).
   3752..3774    +  promoter       SV40 promoter (fragment): SV40 enhancer and early promoter
   3798..3933    +  rep_origin     SV40 ori: SV40 origin of replication
   3953..4087    +  polyA_signal   SV40 poly(A) signal: SV40 polyadenylation signal
   4089..4143    -  CDS            lacI (fragment): lac repressor; lacI; The lac repressor binds to the lac operator to inhibit transcription in E. coli. This inhibition can be relieved by adding lactose or isopropyl-β-D-thiogalactopyranoside (IPTG).
   4326..4914    -  rep_origin     ori: high-copy-number ColE1/pMB1/pBR322/pUC origin of replication
   5085..5945    -  CDS            AmpR: β-lactamase; bla; confers resistance to ampicillin, carbenicillin, and related antibiotics
   5946..6050    -  promoter       AmpR promoter: bla
