[The description below was written by a language model from this plasmid's Addgene catalogue record and pLannotate feature annotations shown in this document.]
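Description:
Mutant ornithine transcarbamylase aa 30-114 deleted (OTC-delta) is a mammalian expression plasmid built on the pCAGGS backbone, about 6.1 kb in total. It is propagated in E. coli through a high-copy ColE1/pUC-type origin and selected with ampicillin via the β-lactamase gene and its native promoter. Remnants of the lac promoter/operator region and short lacI fragments are carried over from the backbone and have no evident role in the design. An SV40 origin of replication is also present, which can allow episomal amplification in cells that supply SV40 large T antigen. No mammalian selection marker is annotated, so the plasmid appears suited to transient transfection.

The payload is a rat Otc cDNA from which codons for amino acids 30 to 114 have been deleted. It is driven by the composite CAG promoter: the human cytomegalovirus immediate early enhancer, the chicken β-actin promoter and a chimeric chicken β-actin/rabbit β-globin intron, giving strong, broadly active expression. Transcripts are terminated by the rabbit β-globin polyadenylation signal. The short HBB fragments flagged on either side of the insert are most plausibly β-globin exon sequences belonging to the pCAGGS cassette rather than intended fusion partners. No epitope tag or reporter is annotated. The annotated Otc match covers only part of the gap between these flanking elements, consistent with a truncated coding sequence plus unannotated flanking cDNA or linker sequence.

Ornithine transcarbamylase is normally a mitochondrial urea cycle enzyme, and the record gives the purpose of this deletion mutant as mitochondrial unfolded protein response research, linked to a study of a mitochondria-specific stress response in mammalian cells. The record itself does not describe how the mutant protein behaves.
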