Addgene plasmid #71878: Mutant ornithine transcarbamylase aa 30-114 deleted (OTC-delta)
Purpose: For mitochondrial unfolded protein response research
Depositing lab: Nicholas Hoogenraad. Depositing organization: La Trobe University. Publication: A mitochondrial specific stress response in mammalian cells. Zhao Q, Wang J, Levichkin IV, Stasinopoulos S, Ryan MT, Hoogenraad NJ. EMBO J. 2002 Sep 2;21(17):4411-9. PubMed 12198143.
Backbone
  Vector backbone: pCAGGS
  Backbone size w/o insert (bp): 4801
Growth in bacteria
  Bacterial resistance: Ampicillin, 100 μg/mL
  Growth temperature: 37°C
  Growth strain: DH5alpha
  Copy number: Unknown
Gene/Insert
  Gene/Insert name: OTC-delta (alt names: OTC; Ornithine transcarbamylase; Ornithine carbamoyltransferase)
  Species: R. norvegicus (rat)
  Mutation: Deleted amino acid 30-114 from full length OTC
  Entrez Gene: Otc
Terms and licenses: Academic/Nonprofit Terms; Industry Terms: Not Available to Industry
How to cite: Mutant ornithine transcarbamylase aa 30-114 deleted (OTC-delta) was a gift from Nicholas Hoogenraad (Addgene plasmid # 71878 ; http://n2t.net/addgene:71878 ; RRID:Addgene_71878)
