>Addgene plasmid #71878 | Mutant ornithine transcarbamylase aa 30-114 deleted (OTC-delta) | addgene partial sequence | sequence record 135120 | pCAGGS5 5'-ggttcggcttctggcgtgtgacc-3'
CTCTGCTAACCATGTTCATGCCTTCTTCTTTTTCCTACAGCTCCTGGGCAACGTGCTGGTTATTGTGCTG
TCTCATCATTTTGGCAAAGAATTCGGGATCCCCTCTGCAACTGAAAGCATTCTTAGCTTGCCAGTGGCCC
CCACTGCCTGCCTGCCTGCGGAACTCTCTAGACCATAGATTCCTCCTCCACTCTAGCAAGAGAAGATGCT
GTCTAATTTGAGGATCCTGCTCAACAAGGCAGCTCTTAGAAAGGCTCACACTTCCATGGTTCGAAATTTT
CGGTATGGGAAGCCAGTCCAGAGTCAAGTACAGCTGAAAGGCCGTGACCTCCTCACCCTGAAGAACTTCA
CAGGAGAGGAGATTCAGTACATGCTATGGCTCTCTGCAGATCTGGACATCCTGGCTAAGGAAGCAACCAT
CCCAATTGTCAACGGACTGTCAGACCTGTATCATCCTATCCAGATCCTGGCTGATTACCTTACACTCCAG
GAACACTATGGCTCTCTCAAAGGTCTCACCCTCAGCTGGATAGGAGATGGGAACAATATCCTGCACTCCA
TCATGATGAGTGCTGCAAAATTCGGGATGCACCTTCAAGCAGCTACTCCAAAGGGTTATGAGCCAGATCC
TAATATAGTCAAGCTAGCAGAGCAGTATGCCAAGGAGAATGGTACCAGGTTGTCAATGACAAATGATCCA
CTGGAAGCAGCACGTGGAGGCAATGTATTAATTACAGATACTTGGATAAGCATGGGACAAGAGGATGAGA
AGAAAAAGCGTCTTCAAGCTTTCCAAGGTTACCAGGTTACAATGAAGACTGCTAAAGTGGCTGCGTCTGA
CTGGACGTTTTTACACTGCTTGCCTAGAAAGCCAGAAGAAGTAGATGATGAAGTGTTTTATTCTCCGCGG
TCATTAGTGTTCCCAGAGGCAGAAAATAGAAAGTGGACAATCATGGCTGTCATGGTATCCCTGCTGACAG
ACTACTCACCTGTGCTCCAGAAGCCAAAGTTCTGATGCCTGTCAAGAGGACGAAAA
