>Addgene plasmid #71878 | Mutant ornithine transcarbamylase aa 30-114 deleted (OTC-delta) | addgene partial sequence | sequence record 135121 | rb_glob_PA_term-R 5'-CCCATATGTCCTTCCGAGTG-3'
TCCAACACACTATTGCAATGAAAATAAATTTCCTTTATTAGCCAGAAGTCAGATGCTCAAGGGGCTTCAT
GATGTCCCCATAATTTTTGGCAGAGGGAAAAAGATCTCAGTGGTATTTGTGAGCCAGGGCATTGGCCACA
CCAGCCACCACCTTCTGATAGGCAGCCTGCACCTGAGGAGTGAATTCGGGTTTTTTTTTTTTTAAGGTAA
TAAGCATGGATTACATTTAATGACTTAGATGGTATGCATTGTAAGCATAGTGTTTAATGCTTAGTGGAAG
GAAATGTGTATGATAATTAATATGAAACCCAAATATCATTCAGAAGTTGTGAATTGAAGAGAGTGCTTAA
GTCAAGTCAAGCAGGATAATAAAATGCCCAGCACTTAAACTAAAAGCTTTAAGCAATTCTCACAATAGCA
AAGCAATTACATAATTATATCACGCACTAGGGATGTGTTTACAATTTCAATTCTTCTCTTTTCTACATAA
ACTGACTTATTCTGCTGCTAAAGAACAGATTTTTTTGTCTTTTGGGTTTTTCGTCCTCTTGACAGGCATC
AGAACTTTGGCTTCTGGAGCACAGGTGAGTAGTCTGTCAGCAGGGATACCATGACAGCCATGATTGTCCA
CTTTCTATTTTCTGCCTCTGGGAACACTAATGACCGCGGAGAATAAAACACTTCATCATCTACTTCTTCT
GGCTTTCTAGGCAAGCAGTGTAAAAACGTCCAGTCAGACGCAGCCACTTTAGCAGTCTTCATTGTAACCT
GGTAACCTTGGAAAGCTTGAAGACGCTTTTTCTTCTCATCCTCTTGTCCCATGCTTATCCAAGTATCTGT
AATTAATACATTGCCTCCACGTGCTGCTTCCAGTGGATCATTTGTCATTGACAACCTGGTACCATTCTCC
TTGGCATACTGCTCTGCTAGCTTGACTATATTAGGATCTGGCTCATAACCCTTTGGAGTAGCTGCTTGAA
GGTGCATCCCGAATTTTGCAGCACTCATCATGATGGAGTGCAGGATATTGTTCCCATCTCCTATCCAGCT
GAGGGTGAGACCTTTGAGAGAGCCATAGTGTTCCTGGAGTGTAAGGTAATCAGCCAGGATCTGGATAGGA
TGATACAGGTCTGA
